Addgene plasmid #24012: pLEW100v5-HYG
Depositing lab: George Cross.
Backbone
  Vector backbone: pLEW100
  Backbone size w/o insert (bp): 6000
  Vector type: Trypanosome Expression
  Selectable markers: Hygromycin
Growth in bacteria
  Bacterial resistance: Ampicillin, 100 μg/mL
  Growth temperature: 37°C
  Growth strain: DH5alpha
  Copy number: Unknown
Gene/Insert
  Gene/Insert name: Luciferase
  Insert size (bp): 2000
  GenBank ID: AAK13426
  Cloning method: Restriction Enzyme; 5′ cloning site HindIII (not destroyed); 3′ cloning site BamHI (not destroyed)
  Sequencing primers: 5′ n/a; 3′ LucNRev
Terms and licenses: Academic/Nonprofit Terms; Industry Terms: Not Available to Industry
Depositor comments: T7 terminators added: regulated rRNAp drives luciferase, giving about 10-fold higher te-induced expression in BF than pLEW100 with no increase in background. Target locus: rRNA spacer Regulation: 2 tet Op 2 T7 terminators
How to cite: pLEW100v5-HYG was a gift from George Cross (Addgene plasmid # 24012 ; http://n2t.net/addgene:24012 ; RRID:Addgene_24012)
