[The description below was written by a language model from this plasmid's Addgene catalogue record and pLannotate feature annotations shown in this document.]
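Description:
pLEW100v5-HYG is a trypanosome expression vector derived from the pLEW100 backbone, designed for tetracycline-regulated expression of a gene after stable integration into the parasite genome. According to the depositor's notes, the targeting locus is the rRNA spacer, although the automated feature table does not annotate that targeting sequence. In E. coli the plasmid is maintained through a ColE1/pMB1-type origin and an ampicillin resistance gene (bla with its own promoter). Short remnants of tetracycline resistance, bom, rop and lacI sequences appear to be leftovers of earlier cloning vectors rather than functional parts, and small hits such as the U6 and SET1 fragments are probably annotation artefacts. The deposited sequence is about 8.3 kb, consistent with a backbone of roughly 6 kb plus an insert of roughly 2 kb.

The payload is firefly luciferase, cloned between HindIII and BamHI sites that remain intact, so the reporter can be exchanged for a gene of interest. The depositor states that a regulated rRNA promoter drives luciferase and is controlled by two tet operators. The feature table shows tet operator sequences just upstream of the luciferase coding region, but the promoter itself is not annotated. In the opposite orientation, a T7 promoter lies upstream of the hygromycin phosphotransferase gene, which provides selection in trypanosomes, and two T7 terminators follow it. This arrangement implies use in host lines expressing T7 RNA polymerase and Tet repressor, though the record does not name such lines. The depositor reports that this version, with its added T7 terminators, gives about tenfold higher tetracycline-induced expression in bloodstream forms than pLEW100, without raising background. This makes it useful for inducible expression and for benchmarking regulation with the luciferase reporter.
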