Features (pLannotate 1.2.2; 19 found; start..end, strand, type, name):
    757..804     -  terminator     T7 terminator: transcription terminator for bacteriophage T7 RNA polymerase
    812..861     -  CDS            SET1 (fragment): solubility-enhancement tag derived from T7 phage gene 10B
    889..936     -  terminator     T7 terminator: transcription terminator for bacteriophage T7 RNA polymerase
    944..993     -  CDS            SET1 (fragment): solubility-enhancement tag derived from T7 phage gene 10B
   1301..2326    -  CDS            HygR: aminoglycoside phosphotransferase from E. coli; aph(4)-Ia; confers resistance to hygromycin
   2470..2488    -  promoter       T7 promoter: promoter for bacteriophage T7 RNA polymerase
   2765..2783    +  protein_bind   tet operator: tetO; bacterial operator O2 for the tetR and tetA genes tetracycline repressor TetR
   2786..2805    +  promoter       PLtetO-1 promoter (fragment): modified phage lambda PL promoter with tet operator sites (Lutz and Bujard, 1997)
   3000..4652    +  CDS            luciferase: firefly luciferase; luc
   4695..4711    -  promoter       U6 promoter (fragment): RNA polymerase III promoter for mouse U6 snRNA (Das et al., 1988)
   5509..5526    +  misc_feature   MCS (fragment): pUC18/19 multiple cloning site
   5536..5554    -  promoter       SP6 promoter: promoter for bacteriophage SP6 RNA polymerase
   5782..6057    +  CDS            TcR (fragment): tetracycline efflux protein; tet; confers resistance to tetracycline
   6058..6106    -  misc_feature   bom (fragment): basis of mobility region from pBR322
   6208..6243    -  CDS            rop (fragment): Rop protein, which maintains plasmids at low copy number; rop
   6338..6442    +  promoter       AmpR promoter: bla
   6443..7303    +  CDS            AmpR: β-lactamase; bla; confers resistance to ampicillin, carbenicillin, and related antibiotics
   7474..8062    +  rep_origin     ori: high-copy-number ColE1/pMB1/pBR322/pUC origin of replication
   8245..1       +  CDS            lacI (fragment) (across the origin): lac repressor; lacI; The lac repressor binds to the lac operator to inhibit transcription in E. coli. This inhibition can be relieved by adding lactose or isopropyl-β-D-thiogalactopyranoside (IPTG).
>Addgene plasmid #24012 | pLEW100v5-HYG | depositor full sequence | sequence record 11283 | Author sequence
GAATTCGAGCTCCAGCTGAGCTCATATAGTTGGTATGTATTCTAATTCCAGACTACTGGCGTGGATAAAC
ATGTCCCCTGATTAAAAGGAAAGATTCCATAGCCCATTAGTGCAAAGATAATTGGTACACCGTCAAAAAC
ACATGGGAGACCACACGATACGACACTGTGACCGTAGCATCAATTCCGCACTCGATATAACTCTATCGAA
GAACTTCCATGGTACAAACTGGTCGCCACGGTCTGCTCCACACGGAGATCATCGTATCATTTTTATCGAT
AGCGGCCGCTATCGATGTATGCCTTGGCCCTGATGGCATGCCAATTTCACTACAACGGACTATGTGGACC
CCGTTATCATGGAAATGCGCTAGTTGGAGGAAGTTAGACCGCGCCGGAAAAGAGAGGGGTAGAGAAAATG
ACAACTTGGAAGATATCCACACACGCACGGTGAAACGTTAGCAACAATTATTAGGGAAGCACGCTTGCCC
TAGTCCCACGAGTAACCAAGACTCCAAAAGCCTTTCTGGCACAGAGAGCGAGCCGAAATGGAAAAGAGAA
ACAATGCCTGCACTAACACTACTGAGCGATTCGCCTCGCCGCGGAGGACCGAATACTAATAACGACACTT
GCGGTCAAAAAGTAGAAGAACAAATGCTCAACGATGAGTGAATCAGGTTAGGGTAGTTGGAAAATTATAC
AGAATGTCTTTGGCAACACACCGCTTAAGCCTATCCGGATATAGTTCTCCTTTCAGCAAAAAACCCCTCA
AGACCCGTTTAGAGGCCCCAAGGGGTTATGCTAGTTATTGCTCAGCGGTGGCAGCAGCCAACTCAGCTTC
CTTTCGGGCTTTGTTAGCAGCCCTATCCGGATATAGTTCTCCTTTCAGCAAAAAACCCCTCAAGACCCGT
TTAGAGGCCCCAAGGGGTTATGCTAGTTATTGCTCAGCGGTGGCAGCAGCCAACTCAGCTTCCTTTCGGG
CTTTGTTAGCAGCATTTAAATTTGCAGAATACTGCATAGATAACAAACGCATCAAACACAACTGGTGGCA
CTATTTCAATCATGTCGACACACCAAGACGAGAAAATTTGAGTTAAACAAGATGCCTACAACCCTATATT
TATTATCTTCAAGTGATCTTCTCTTCTCTTGTGCGCTGTACGTAAATGTGTTGCAAATAAGGCATAGGGC
TGAGTACAGGCACCACACGCGAGGAAAATCATAAGCACTAGCCGTGTCAACTCACAGCGACTACAGAACA
ATTTTGGCCACACAACCCGGTGTTAGGATCTCCGAGGCCTCTATTCCTTTGCCCTCGGACGAGTGCTGGG
GCGTCGGTTTCCACTATCGGCGAGTACTTCTACACAGCCATCGGTCCAGACGGCCGCGCTTCTGCGGGCG
ATTTGTGTACGCCCGACAGTCCCGGCTCCGGATCGGACGATTGCGTCGCATCGACCCTGCGCCCAAGCTG
CATCATCGAAATTGCCGTCAACCAAGCTCTGATAGAGTTGGTCAAGACCAATGCGGAGCATATACGCCCG
GAGCCGCGGCGATCCTGCAAGCTCCGGATGCCTCCGCTCGAAGTAGCGCGTCTGCTGCTCCATACAAGCC
AACCACGGCCTCCAGAAGAAGATGTTGGCGACCTCGTATTGGGAATCCCCGAACATCGCCTCGCTCCAGT
CAATGACCGCTGTTATGCGGCCATTGTCCGTCAGGACATTGTTGGAGCCGAAATCCGCGTGCACGAGGTG
CCGGACTTCGGGGCAGTCCTCGGCCCAAAGCATCAGCTCATCGAGAGCCTGCGCGACGGACGCACTGACG
GTGTCGTCCATCACAGTTTGCCAGTGATACACATGGGGATCAGCAATCGCGCATATGAAATCACGCCATG
TAGTGTATTGACCGATTCCTTGCGGTCCGAATGGGCCGAACCCGCTCGTCTGGCTAAGATCGGCCGCAGC
GATCGCATCCATGGCCTCCGCGACCGGCTGCAGAACAGCGGGCAGTTCGGTTTCAGGCAGGTCTTGCAAC
GTGACACCCTGTGCACGGCGGGAGATGCAATAGGTCAGGCTCTCGCTGAATTCCCCAATGTCAAGCACTT
CCGGAATCGGGAGCGCGGCCGATGCAAAGTGCCGATAAACATAACGATCTTTGTAGAAACCATCGGCGCA
GCTATTTACCCGCAGGACATATCCACGCCCTCCTACATCGAAGCTGAAAGCACGAGATTCTTCGCCCTCC
GAGAGCTGCATCAGGTCGGAGACGCTGTCGAACTTTTCGATCAGAAACTTCTCGACAGACGTCGCGGTGA
GTTCAGGCTTTTTCATCACTAGTTCTAGAGCTTATTTTATGGCAGCAACGAGACCTTACGTAAAGCAAAA
CTAATAAGAGCGGAGACTGCAATGCAGAGTAAAAAAAAAAAAACATGAATTTCAGAAGACCTTGCTGTGC
CCCCGGTACGGGAGATCTCCCTATAGTGAGTCGTATTAATCAGGTACCTAGCTTTCCACCCAGCGCGGGT
GCATTCTGGCTCTTATATATACTTATTGTCATGACAGAGTATATTGTACTGTGTTGATAAGGGACGGGTA
ACTGTATTGAAGAGCCGATGCTTTTGACATGTTAGATATAATATGTTTTATTGTAAAGTCAATACAACAC
ACAATAGGATAATAATGATAAAGTTAAAAAAGTATATATAGTAATAGAAATATATCTTATATAGGAAAGA
TTAAGCAGTAAAAGTAGCGCTTACGGCGTACGGTTCCCTATCAGTGATAGAGATCTCCCTATCAGTGATA
GAGATCCCTGAGTACTGAGTTTAACATGTTCTCGTCCCGGGCTGCACGCGCCTTCGAGTTTTTTTTCCTT
TTCCCCATTTTTTTCAACTTGAAGACTTCAATTACACCAAAAAGTAAAATTCACAAGCTTGGAATTCCTT
TGTGTTACATTCTTGAATGTCGCTCGCAGTGACATTAGCATTCCGGTACTGTTGGTAAAATGGAAGACGC
CAAAAACATAAAGAAAGGCCCGGCGCCATTCTATCCTCTAGAGGATGGAACCGCTGGAGAGCAACTGCAT
AAGGCTATGAAGAGATACGCCCTGGTTCCTGGAACAATTGCTTTTACAGATGCACATATCGAGGTGAACA
TCACGTACGCGGAATACTTCGAAATGTCCGTTCGGTTGGCAGAAGCTATGAAACGATATGGGCTGAATAC
AAATCACAGAATCGTCGTATGCAGTGAAAACTCTCTTCAATTCTTTATGCCGGTGTTGGGCGCGTTATTT
ATCGGAGTTGCAGTTGCGCCCGCGAACGACATTTATAATGAACGTGAATTGCTCAACAGTATGAACATTT
CGCAGCCTACCGTAGTGTTTGTTTCCAAAAAGGGGTTGCAAAAAATTTTGAACGTGCAAAAAAAATTACC
AATAATCCAGAAAATTATTATCATGGATTCTAAAACGGATTACCAGGGATTTCAGTCGATGTACACGTTC
GTCACATCTCATCTACCTCCCGGTTTTAATGAATACGATTTTGTACCAGAGTCCTTTGATCGTGACAAAA
CAATTGCACTGATAATGAATTCCTCTGGATCTACTGGGTTACCTAAGGGTGTGGCCCTTCCGCATAGAAC
TGCCTGCGTCAGATTCTCGCATGCCAGAGATCCTATTTTTGGCAATCAAATCATTCCGGATACTGCGATT
TTAAGTGTTGTTCCATTCCATCACGGTTTTGGAATGTTTACTACACTCGGATATTTGATATGTGGATTTC
GAGTCGTCTTAATGTATAGATTTGAAGAAGAGCTGTTTTTACGATCCCTTCAGGATTACAAAATTCAAAG
TGCGTTGCTAGTACCAACCCTATTTTCATTCTTCGCCAAAAGCACTCTGATTGACAAATACGATTTATCT
AATTTACACGAAATTGCTTCTGGGGGCGCACCTCTTTCGAAAGAAGTCGGGGAAGCGGTTGCAAAACGCT
TCCATCTTCCAGGGATACGACAAGGATATGGGCTCACTGAGACTACATCAGCTATTCTGATTACACCCGA
GGGGGATGATAAACCGGGCGCGGTCGGTAAAGTTGTTCCATTTTTTGAAGCGAAGGTTGTGGATCTGGAT
ACCGGGAAAACGCTGGGCGTTAATCAGAGAGGCGAATTATGTGTCAGAGGACCTATGATTATGTCCGGTT
ATGTAAACAATCCGGAAGCGACCAACGCCTTGATTGACAAGGATGGATGGCTACATTCTGGAGACATAGC
TTACTGGGACGAAGACGAACACTTCTTCATAGTTGACCGCTTGAAGTCTTTAATTAAATACAAAGGATAT
CAGGTGGCCCCCGCTGAATTGGAATCGATATTGTTACAACACCCCAACATCTTCGACGCGGGCGTGGCAG
GTCTTCCCGACGATGACGCCGGTGAACTTCCCGCCGCCGTTGTTGTTTTGGAGCACGGAAAGACGATGAC
GGAAAAAGAGATCGTGGATTACGTCGCCAGTCAAGTAACAACCGCGAAAAGGTTGCGCGGAGGAGTTGTG
TTTGTGGACGAAGTACCGAAAGGTCTTACCGGAAAACTCGACGCAAGAAAAATCAGAGAGATCCTCATAA
AGGCCAAGAAGGGCGGAAAGTCCAAATTGTAAAATGTAACTGTATTCAGCGATGACGAAATTCTTAGCTA
TTGTAATATTATATGCAAATTGATGAATGGTAATTTTGTAATTGTGGGTCACTGTACTATTTTAACGAAT
AATAAAATCAGGTATAGGTAACTAAAAAGGAATTCGAGCTCGGATCCTGCCCATTTAGTTGGCTTTTCCC
TTGTCTCGTGTCTTTTCCGTGGAAAGGTTCCCGGAGTAATCTGATGGCACAGCAGGGAGGTGCGCCTGCA
GGTTGGTTAGGAAGGGGGGATGATGTAAAAGAAGAAAATGGGGGGATATCTTATGTTTAAGAGGATAAAT
AATGTGAAGGGGCTTTATATGCTTGCTTGGTTGTCTCGTTGGTGCATGGGGAATCTGCATGTTTGCTTTG
GAGCACGCGTGGTACATCAATGGGATCATATCTTGCTGCCTCCCGCAGTCACCGTGCGGAGCTGCCGGTG
CCCCGTTTCTCATAGGCGTGTGCACCTTCCGTCTGAGACCTGTAAATGGTTAAAAAGGAATATATAATTA
CCTTTTGAAAAGTGGTAAAAAACGAATATATGTTTTTTTTTGGTTTTAATACGCTCTTTTGTGTGTATGA
GAGGAATAAATAAGTGTGTGTGTGTGTGTGTGTTGTTGTTGTTGAAAAAATGAAGGACACGAAAGCGCTC
ATTAGGGGTGGGGATACACCAGGCATAATTATCCGAAAATATTTTGGTGCACCAAATAAGTGAACATACT
GACGAAATCAAAGAGTTGGAGGATGGATAGGGAGGCCTCATTGGCAGTGGTAAATTGATTTGACTTGAAT
ATGATACCCTCTTACTGTTTCATTGCCACTACAAGTTGGTTTCCTTCCCCTGCAGGCATGCAAGCTAGCT
TGTATTCTATAGTGTCACCTAAATCGTATGTGTATGATACATAAGGTTATGTATTAATTGTAGCCGCGTT
CTAACGACAATATGTACAAGCCTAATTGTGTAGCATCTGGCTTACTGAAGCAGACCCTATCATCTCTCTC
GTAAACTGCCGTCAGAGTCGGTTTGGTTGGACGAACCTTCTGAGTTTCTGGTAACGCCGTCCCGCACCCG
GAAATGGTCAGCGAACCAATCAGCAGGGTCATCGCTAGCCAGATCCTCTACGCCGGACGCATCGTGGCCG
GCATCACCGGCGCCACAGGTGCGGTTGCTGGCGCCTATATCGCCGACATCACCGATGGGGAAGATCGGGC
TCGCCACTTCGGGCTCATGAGCGCTTGTTTCGGCGTGGGTATGGTGGCAGGCCCCGTGGCCGGGGGACTG
TTGGGCGCCATCTCCTTGCACCATTCCTTGCGGCGGCGGTGCTCAACGGCCTCAACCTACTACTGGGCTG
CTTCCTAATGCAGGAGTCGCATAAGGGAGAGCGTCGAATGGTGCACTCTCAGTACAATCTGCTCTGATGC
CGCATAGTTAAGCCAGCCCCGACACCCGCCAACACCCGCTGACGCGCCCTGACGGGCTTGTCTGCTCCCG
GCATCCGCTTACAGACAAGCTGTGACCGTCTCCGGGAGCTGCATGTGTCAGAGGTTTTCACCGTCATCAC
CGAAACGCGCGAGACGAAAGGGCCTCGTGATACGCCTATTTTTATAGGTTAATGTCATGATAATAATGGT
TTCTTAGACGTCAGGTGGCACTTTTCGGGGAAATGTGCGCGGAACCCCTATTTGTTTATTTTTCTAAATA
CATTCAAATATGTATCCGCTCATGAGACAATAACCCTGATAAATGCTTCAATAATATTGAAAAAGGAAGA
GTATGAGTATTCAACATTTCCGTGTCGCCCTTATTCCCTTTTTTGCGGCATTTTGCCTTCCTGTTTTTGC
TCACCCAGAAACGCTGGTGAAAGTAAAAGATGCTGAAGATCAGTTGGGTGCACGAGTGGGTTACATCGAA
CTGGATCTCAACAGCGGTAAGATCCTTGAGAGTTTTCGCCCCGAAGAACGTTTTCCAATGATGAGCACTT
TTAAAGTTCTGCTATGTGGCGCGGTATTATCCCGTATTGACGCCGGGCAAGAGCAACTCGGTCGCCGCAT
ACACTATTCTCAGAATGACTTGGTTGAGTACTCACCAGTCACAGAAAAGCATCTTACGGATGGCATGACA
GTAAGAGAATTATGCAGTGCTGCCATAACCATGAGTGATAACACTGCGGCCAACTTACTTCTGACAACGA
TCGGAGGACCGAAGGAGCTAACCGCTTTTTTGCACAGCATGGGGGATCATGTAACTCGCCTTGATCGTTG
GGAACCGGAGCTGAATGAAGCCATACCAAACGACGAGCGTGACACCACGATGCCTGTAGCAATGGCAACA
ACGTTGCGCAAACTATTAACTGGCGAACTACTTACTCTAGCTTCCCGGCAACAATTAATAGACTGGATGG
AGGCGGATAAAGTTGCAGGACCACTTCTGCGCTCGGCCCTTCCGGCTGGCTGGTTTATTGCTGATAAATC
TGGAGCCGGTGAGCGTGGGTCTCGCGGTATCATTGCAGCACTGGGGCCAGATGGTAAGCCCTCCCGTATC
GTAGTTATCTACACGACGGGGAGTCAGGCAACTATGGATGAACGAAATAGACAGATCGCTGAGATAGGTG
CCTCACTGATTAAGCATTGGTAACTGTCAGACCAAGTTTACTCATATATACTTTAGATTGATTTAAAACT
TCATTTTTAATTTAAAAGGATCTAGGTGAAGATCCTTTTTGATAATCTCATGACCAAAATCCCTTAACGT
GAGTTTTCGTTCCACTGAGCGTCAGACCCCGTAGAAAAGATCAAAGGATCTTCTTGAGATCCTTTTTTTC
TGCGCGTAATCTGCTGCTTGCAAACAAAAAAACCACCGCTACCAGCGGTGGTTTGTTTGCCGGATCAAGA
GCTACCAACTCTTTTTCCGAAGGTAACTGGCTTCAGCAGAGCGCAGATACCAAATACTGTTCTTCTAGTG
TAGCCGTAGTTAGGCCACCACTTCAAGAACTCTGTAGCACCGCCTACATACCTCGCTCTGCTAATCCTGT
TACCAGTGGCTGCTGCCAGTGGCGATAAGTCGTGTCTTACCGGGTTGGACTCAAGACGATAGTTACCGGA
TAAGGCGCAGCGGTCGGGCTGAACGGGGGGTTCGTGCACACAGCCCAGCTTGGAGCGAACGACCTACACC
GAACTGAGATACCTACAGCGTGAGCTATGAGAAAGCGCCACGCTTCCCGAAGGGAGAAAGGCGGACAGGT
ATCCGGTAAGCGGCAGGGTCGGAACAGGAGAGCGCACGAGGGAGCTTCCAGGGGGAAACGCCTGGTATCT
TTATAGTCCTGTCGGGTTTCGCCACCTCTGACTTGAGCGTCGATTTTTGTGATGCTCGTCAGGGGGGCGG
AGCCTATGGAAAAACGCCAGCAACGCGGCCTTTTTACGGTTCCTGGCCTTTTGCTGGCCTTTTGCTCACA
TGTTCTTTCCTGCGTTATCCCCTGATTCTGTGGATAACCGTATTACCGCCTTTGAGTGAGCTGATACCGC
TCGCCGCAGCCGAACGACCGAGCGCAGCGAGTCAGTGAGCGAGGAAGCGGAAGAGCGCCCAATACGCAAA
CCGCCTCTCCCCGCGCGTTGGCCGATTCATTAATGCA
