>Addgene plasmid #24012 | pLEW100v5-HYG | addgene partial sequence | sequence record 30006 | 24012 with LucNrev
GGCGCCGGGCCTTTCTTTATGTTTTTGGCGTCTTCCATTTTACCAACAGTACCGGAATGCTAATGTCACT
GCGAGCGACATTCAAGAATGTAACACAAAGGAATTCCAAGCTTGTGAATTTTACTTTTTGGTGTAATTGA
AGTCTTCAAGTTGAAAAAAATGGGGAAAAGGAAAAAAAACTCGAAGGCGCGTGCAGCCCGGGACGAGAAC
ATGTTAAACTCAGTACTCAGGGATCTCTATCACTGATAGGGAGATCTCTATCACTGATAGGGAACCGTAC
GCCGTAAGCGCTACTTTTACTGCTTAATCTTTCCTATATAAGATATATTTCTATTACTATATATACTTTT
TTAACTTTATCATTATTATCCTATTGTGTGTTGTATTGACTTTACAATAAAACATATTATATCTAACATG
TCAAAAGCATCGGCTCTTCAATACAGTTACCCGTCCCTTATCAACACAGTACAATATACTCTGTCATGAC
AATAAGTATATATAAGAGCCAGAATGCACCCGCGCTGGGTGGAAAGCTAGGTACCTGATTAATACGACTC
ACTATAGGGAGATCTCCCGTACCGGGGGCACAGCAAGGTCTTCTGAAATTCATGTTTTTTTTTTTTTACT
CTGCATTGCAGTCTCCGCTCTTATTAGTTTTGCTTTACGTAA
